>Addgene plasmid #27675 | OCRL1-pmCherryC1 | addgene partial sequence | sequence record 34018 | 27675 with mCherry-F (ccccgtaatgcagaagaaga)
CCCGAGGAGGCGCCCTGAAGGGCGAGATCAAGCAGAGGCTGAAGCTGAAGGACGGCGGCCACTACGACGC
TGAGGTCAAGACCACCTACAAGGCCAAGAAGCCCGTGCAGCTGCCCGGCGCCTACAACGTCAACATCAAG
TTGGACATCACCTCCCACAACGAGGACTACACCATCGTGGAACAGTACGAACGCGCCGAGGGCCGCCACT
CCACCGGCGGCATGGACGAGCTGTACAAGTCCGGACTCAGATCTCGAGCTCGGATGGGTTCGACCTCGGG
TTCGACCAAGGGTCAGCTGATGGAGCCGCGGCTCCCGATTGGAGCTCAGCCCCTGGCAATGGTGGCGGGT
TTGGAGATGAAGGGTCCCCTCCGGGAACCCTGCGTCCTGACCCTAGCCCGGAGGAATGGGCAGTATGAGT
TAATAATCCAGTTGCATGGAAAGGAACAACATGTTCAAGATATCATTCCTATAAATAGCCACTTCAGATG
TGTTCAAGAAGCAGAAGAAACTCTTTTGATTGATATTGCTTCAAACAGTGGCTGCAAAATTCGGGTACAG
GGAGACTGGACCAGAGAGCGCCACTTTGAAATTCCTGATGAAGAACGCTGTTTGAAGTTCCTCTCAGAGG
TCCTCGAAGCTCAGGAAGCTCAGTCACAGCTTCTTGTTCCAGAACAAAAAGACTCATCTAGCTGGTACCA
GAAATTAGACACTATGGATAAACCTGCTTATTCAGGGCTGCTTGGATTTGAGGATAATTTTTCATCTCTG
GATTTAGATAAGAAAATGAATACACAAAATCCCCGATCAGGGAGTCATCGGGAACCACCCCCTCCACCTT
CTTCATCGACTAGAATGCTTTCGCGTGAAAAGGAAGCTTCAAACAAA
