[The description below was written by a language model from this plasmid's Addgene catalogue record.]
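Description:
OCRL1-pmCherryC1 is a mammalian expression plasmid built on the Clontech pmCherry-C1 backbone (about 4.7 kb without insert) that encodes mouse OCRL1 (gene Ocrl) fused to the red fluorescent protein mCherry. The roughly 2.7 kb Ocrl coding sequence, derived from a mouse cDNA clone, was inserted by restriction cloning between the XhoI and XmaI sites of the multiple cloning site, both of which remain intact. Because this is a C1-type vector, the cloning site lies downstream of the fluorescent protein, so mCherry sits at the N-terminus of OCRL1. The plasmid is propagated in standard E. coli under kanamycin selection, and the same resistance cassette provides neomycin resistance in mammalian cells, allowing G418 selection of stable transfectants. The record lists no promoter or feature table. Vectors of this family normally drive the fusion from the CMV immediate-early promoter, and the use of an SV40 polyA reverse sequencing primer is consistent with an SV40 polyadenylation signal following the insert. The copy number is recorded as unknown.

OCRL1 is an inositol polyphosphate 5-phosphatase associated with membrane trafficking, and tagging it with mCherry allows its localisation and dynamics to be followed in living cells by fluorescence microscopy. The construct was deposited in connection with a survey of the molecular dynamics of clathrin-mediated endocytosis in mammalian cells. This indicates its use as a live-imaging probe for the timing of OCRL1 recruitment to endocytic sites, where a red tag can be paired with spectrally distinct markers.
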