Addgene plasmid #27675: OCRL1-pmCherryC1
Depositing lab: Christien Merrifield. Publication: A high precision survey of the molecular dynamics of Mammalian clathrin-mediated endocytosis. Taylor MJ, Perrais D, Merrifield CJ. PLoS Biol. 2011 Mar . 9(3):e1000604. 10.1371/journal.pbio.1000604 PubMed 21445324.
Backbone
  Vector backbone: pmCherry-C1
  Backbone manufacturer: Clontech
  Backbone size w/o insert (bp): 4722
  Vector type: Mammalian Expression
  Selectable markers: Neomycin (select with G418)
Growth in bacteria
  Bacterial resistance: Kanamycin, 50 μg/mL
  Growth temperature: 37°C
  Growth strain: DH5alpha
  Copy number: Unknown
Gene/Insert
  Gene/Insert name: OCRL1
  Species: M. musculus (mouse)
  Insert size (bp): 2700
  Entrez Gene: Ocrl (a.k.a. RP23-455F14.2, 9530014D17Rik, BB143339, OCRL1)
  Tag / fusion protein: mCherry (N terminal on insert)
  Cloning method: Restriction Enzyme; 5′ cloning site XhoI (not destroyed); 3′ cloning site XmaI (not destroyed)
  Sequencing primers: 5′ mCherry-F 5'-ccccgtaatgcagaagaaga; 3′ SV40pA-R
Terms and licenses: Academic/Nonprofit Terms; Industry Terms: Not Available to Industry
Depositor comments: Cloned from IMAGE clone: 30533468 (MGC:93022).
How to cite: OCRL1-pmCherryC1 was a gift from Christien Merrifield (Addgene plasmid # 27675 ; http://n2t.net/addgene:27675 ; RRID:Addgene_27675)
